>Addgene plasmid #128057 | pcdna3.1 hygro mCherry | addgene full sequence | sequence record 255101 | Addgene NGS Result
GACGGATCGGGAGATCTCCCGATCCCCTATGGTGCACTCTCAGTACAATCTGCTCTGATGCCGCATAGTT
AAGCCAGTATCTGCTCCCTGCTTGTGTGTTGGAGGTCGCTGAGTAGTGCGCGAGCAAAATTTAAGCTACA
ACAAGGCAAGGCTTGACCGACAATTGCATGAAGAATCTGCTTAGGGTTAGGCGTTTTGCGCTGCTTCGCG
ATGTACGGGCCAGATATACGCGTTGACATTGATTATTGACTAGTTATTAATAGTAATCAATTACGGGGTC
ATTAGTTCATAGCCCATATATGGAGTTCCGCGTTACATAACTTACGGTAAATGGCCCGCCTGGCTGACCG
CCCAACGACCCCCGCCCATTGACGTCAATAATGACGTATGTTCCCATAGTAACGCCAATAGGGACTTTCC
ATTGACGTCAATGGGTGGAGTATTTACGGTAAACTGCCCACTTGGCAGTACATCAAGTGTATCATATGCC
AAGTACGCCCCCTATTGACGTCAATGACGGTAAATGGCCCGCCTGGCATTATGCCCAGTACATGACCTTA
TGGGACTTTCCTACTTGGCAGTACATCTACGTATTAGTCATCGCTATTACCATGGTGATGCGGTTTTGGC
AGTACATCAATGGGCGTGGATAGCGGTTTGACTCACGGGGATTTCCAAGTCTCCACCCCATTGACGTCAA
TGGGAGTTTGTTTTGGCACCAAAATCAACGGGACTTTCCAAAATGTCGTAACAACTCCGCCCCATTGACG
CAAATGGGCGGTAGGCGTGTACGGTGGGAGGTCTATATAAGCAGAGCTCTCTGGCTAACTAGAGAACCCA
CTGCTTACTGGCTTATCGAAATTAATACGACTCACTATAGGGAGACCCAAGCTGGCTAGCACCATGGTGA
GCAAGGGCGAGGAGGATAACATGGCCATCATCAAGGAGTTCATGCGCTTCAAGGTGCACATGGAGGGCTC
CGTGAACGGCCACGAGTTCGAGATCGAGGGCGAGGGCGAGGGCCGCCCCTACGAGGGCACCCAGACCGCC
AAGCTGAAGGTGACCAAGGGTGGCCCCCTGCCCTTCGCCTGGGACATCCTGTCCCCTCAGTTCATGTACG
GCTCCAAGGCCTACGTGAAGCACCCCGCCGACATCCCCGACTACTTGAAGCTGTCCTTCCCCGAGGGCTT
CAAGTGGGAGCGCGTGATGAACTTCGAGGACGGCGGCGTGGTGACCGTGACCCAGGACTCCTCCCTGCAG
GACGGCGAGTTCATCTACAAGGTGAAGCTGCGCGGCACCAACTTCCCCTCCGACGGCCCCGTAATGCAGA
AGAAGACCATGGGCTGGGAGGCCTCCTCCGAGCGGATGTACCCCGAGGACGGCGCCCTGAAGGGCGAGAT
CAAGCAGAGGCTGAAGCTGAAGGACGGCGGCCACTACGACGCTGAGGTCAAGACCACCTACAAGGCCAAG
AAGCCCGTGCAGCTGCCCGGCGCCTACAACGTCAACATCAAGTTGGACATCACCTCCCACAACGAGGACT
ACACCATCGTGGAACAGTACGAACGCGCCGAGGGCCGCCACTCCACCGGCGGCATGGACGAGCTGTACAA
GTCCGGACTCAGATCTCGAGCTCAAGCTATCCAGCACAGTGGCGGCCGCTCGAGTCTAGAGGGCCCGTTT
AAACCCGCTGATCAGCCTCGACTGTGCCTTCTAGTTGCCAGCCATCTGTTGTTTGCCCCTCCCCCGTGCC
TTCCTTGACCCTGGAAGGTGCCACTCCCACTGTCCTTTCCTAATAAAATGAGGAAATTGCATCGCATTGT
CTGAGTAGGTGTCATTCTATTCTGGGGGGTGGGGTGGGGCAGGACAGCAAGGGGGAGGATTGGGAAGACA
ATAGCAGGCATGCTGGGGATGCGGTGGGCTCTATGGCTTCTGAGGCGGAAAGAACCAGCTGGGGCTCTAG
GGGGTATCCCC
[124 nt withheld, positions 1972-2095]
C
[91 nt withheld, positions 2097-2187]
A
[49 nt withheld, positions 2189-2237]
CCTTTGACGTTGGAGTCCACGTTCTTT
[37 nt withheld, positions 2265-2301]
ACCCTATCTCGGTCTATTCTTTTGATTTATAAGGGATTTTGCCGATTTCGGCCTATTGGTTAAAAAATGA
GCTGATTTAACAAAAATTTAACGCGAATTAATTCTGTGGAATGTGTGTCAGTTAGGGTGTGGAAAGTCCC
CAGGCTCCCCAGCAGGCAGAAGTATGCAAAGCATGCATCTCAATTAGTCAGCAACCAGGTGTGGAAAGTC
CCCAGGCTCCCCAGCAGGCAGAAGTATGCAAAGCATGCATCTCAATTAGTCAGCAACCATAGTCCCGCCC
CTAACTCCGCCCATCCCGCCCCTAACTCCGCCCAGTTCCGCCCATTCTCCGCCCCATGGCTGACTAATTT
TTTTTATTTATGCAGAGGCCGAGGCCGCCTCTGCCTCTGAGCTATTCCAGAAGTAGTGAGGAGGCTTTTT
TGGAGGCCTAGGCTTTTGCAAAAAGCTCCCGGGAGCTTGTATATCCATTTTCGGATCTGATCAGCACGTG
ATGAAAAAGCCTGAACTCACCGCGACGTCTGTCGAGAAGTTTCTGATCGAAAAGTTCGACAGCGTCTCCG
ACCTGATGCAGCTCTCGGAGGGCGAAGAATCTCGTGCTTTCAGCTTCGATGTAGGAGGGCGTGGATATGT
CCTGCGGGTAAATAGCTGCGCCGATGGTTTCTACAAAGATCGTTATGTTTATCGGCACTTTGCATCGGCC
GCGCTCCCGATTCCGGAAGTGCTTGACATTGGGGAATTCAGCGAGAGCCTGACCTATTGCATCTCCCGCC
GTGCACAGGGTGTCACGTTGCAAGACCTGCCTGAAACCGAACTGCCCGCTGTTCTGCAGCCGGTCGCGGA
GGCCATGGATGCGATCGCTGCGGCCGATCTTAGCCAGACGAGCGGGTTCGGCCCATTCGGACCGCAAGGA
ATCGGTCAATACACTACATGGCGTGATTTCATATGCGCGATTGCTGATCCCCATGTGTATCACTGGCAAA
CTGTGATGGACGACACCGTCAGTGCGTCCGTCGCGCAGGCTCTCGATGAGCTGATGCTTTGGGCCGAGGA
CTGCCCCGAAGTCCGGCACCTCGTGCACGCGGATTTCGGCTCCAACAATGTCCTGACGGACAATGGCCGC
ATAACAGCGGTCATTGACTGGAGCGAGGCGATGTTCGGGGATTCCCAATACGAGGTCGCCAACATCTTCT
TCTGGAGGCCGTGGTTGGCTTGTATGGAGCAGCAGACGCGCTACTTCGAGCGGAGGCATCCGGAGCTTGC
AGGATCGCCGCGGCTCCGGGCGTATATGCTCCGCATTGGTCTTGACCAACTCTATCAGAGCTTGGTTGAC
GGCAATTTCGATGATGCAGCTTGGGCGCAGGGTCGATGCGACGCAATCGTCCGATCCGGAGCCGGGACTG
TCGGGCGTACACAAATCGCCCGCAGAAGCGCGGCCGTCTGGACCGATGGCTGTGTAGAAGTACTCGCCGA
TAGTGGAAACCGACGCCCCAGCACTCGTCCGAGGGCAAAGGAATAGCACGTGCTACGAGATTTCGATTCC
ACCGCCGCCTTCTATGAAAGGTTGGGCTTCGGAATCGTTTTCCGGGACGCCGGCTGGATGATCCTCCAGC
GCGGGGATCTCATGCTGGAGTTCTTCGCCCACCCCAACTTGTTTATTGCAGCTTATAATGGTTACAAATA
AAGCAATAGCATCACAAATTTCACAAATAAAGCATTTTTTTCACTGCATTCTAGTTGTGGTTTGTCCAAA
CTCATCAATGTATCTTATCATGTCTGTATACCGTCGACCTCTAGCTAGAGCTTGGCGTAATCATGGTCAT
AGCTGTTTCCTGTGTGAAATTGTTATCCGCTCACAATTCCACACAACATACGAGCCGGAAGCATAAAGTG
TAAAGCCTGGGGTGCCTAATGAGTGAGCTAACTCACATTAATTGCGTTGCGCTCACTGCCCGCTTTCCAG
TCGGGAAACCTGTCGTGCCAGCTGCATTAATGAATCGGCCAACGCGCGGGGAGAGGCGGTTTGCGTATTG
GGCGCTCTTCCGCTTCCTCGCTCACTGACTCGCTGCGCTCGGTCGTTCGGCTGCGGCGAGCGGTATCAGC
TCACTCAAAGGCGGTAATACGGTTATCCACAGAATCAGGGGATAACGCAGGAAAGAACATGTGAGCAAAA
GGCCAGCAAAAGGCCAGGAACCGTAAAAAGGCCGCGTTGCTGGCGTTTTTCCATAGGCTCCGCCCCCCTG
ACGAGCATCACAAAAATCGACGCTCAAGTCAGAGGTGGCGAAACCCGACAGGACTATAAAGATACCAGGC
GTTTCCCCCTGGAAGCTCCCTCGTGCGCTCTCCTGTTCCGACCCTGCCGCTTACCGGATACCTGTCCGCC
TTTCTCCCTTCGGGAAGCGTGGCGCTTTCTCATAGCTCACGCTGTAGGTATCTCAGTTCGGTGTAGGTCG
TTCGCTCCAAGCTGGGCTGTGTGCACGAACCCCCCGTTCAGCCCGACCGCTGCGCCTTATCCGGTAACTA
TCGTCTTGAGTCCAACCCGGTAAGACACGACTTATCGCCACTGGCAGCAGCCACTGGTAACAGGATTAGC
AGAGCGAGGTATGTAGGCGGTGCTACAGAGTTCTTGAAGTGGTGGCCTAACTACGGCTACACTAGAAGAA
CAGTATTTGGTATCTGCGCTCTGCTGAAGCCAGTTACCTTCGGAAAAAGAGTTGGTAGCTCTTGATCCGG
CAAACAAACCACCGCTGGTAGCGGTGGTTTTTTTGTTTGCAAGCAGCAGATTACGCGCAGAAAAAAAGGA
TCTCAAGAAGATCCTTTGATCTTTTCTACGGGGTCTGACGCTCAGTGGAACGAAAACTCACGTTAAGGGA
TTTTGGTCATGAGATTATCAAAAAGGATCTTCACCTAGATCCTTTTAAATTAAAAATGAAGTTTTAAATC
AATCTAAAGTATATATGAGTAAACTTGGTCTGACAGTTACCAATGCTTAATCAGTGAGGCACCTATCTCA
GCGATCTGTCTATTTCGTTCATCCATAGTTGCCTGACTCCCCGTCGTGTAGATAACTACGATACGGGAGG
GCTTACCATCTGGCCCCAGTGCTGCAATGATACCGCGAGACCCACGCTCACCGGCTCCAGATTTATCAGC
AATAAACCAGCCAGCCGGAAGGGCCGAGCGCAGAAGTGGTCCTGCAACTTTATCCGCCTCCATCCAGTCT
ATTAATTGTTGCCGGGAAGCTAGAGTAAGTAGTTCGCCAGTTAATAGTTTGCGCAACGTTGTTGCCATTG
CTACAGGCATCGTGGTGTCACGCTCGTCGTTTGGTATGGCTTCATTCAGCTCCGGTTCCCAACGATCAAG
GCGAGTTACATGATCCCCCATGTTGTGCAAAAAAGCGGTTAGCTCCTTCGGTCCTCCGATCGTTGTCAGA
AGTAAGTTGGCCGCAGTGTTATCACTCATGGTTATGGCAGCACTGCATAATTCTCTTACTGTCATGCCAT
CCGTAAGATGCTTTTCTGTGACTGGTGAGTACTCAACCAAGTCATTCTGAGAATAGTGTATGCGGCGACC
GAGTTGCTCTTGCCCGGCGTCAATACGGGATAATACCGCGCCACATAGCAGAACTTTAAAAGTGCTCATC
ATTGGAAAACGTTCTTCGGGGCGAAAACTCTCAAGGATCTTACCGCTGTTGAGATCCAGTTCGATGTAAC
CCACTCGTGCACCCAACTGATCTTCAGCATCTTTTACTTTCACCAGCGTTTCTGGGTGAGCAAAAACAGG
AAGGCAAAATGCCGCAAAAAAGGGAATAAGGGCGACACGGAAATGTTGAATACTCATACTCTTCCTTTTT
CAATATTATTGAAGCATTTATCAGGGTTATTGTCTCATGAGCGGATACATATTTGAATGTATTTAGAAAA
ATAAACAAATAGGGGTTCCGCGCACATTTCCCCGAAAAGTGCCACCTGACGTC
Features (pLannotate 1.2.2; 21 found; start..end, strand, type, name):
     28..80      -  misc_feature   bom (fragment): basis of mobility region from pBR322
    235..614     +  enhancer       CMV enhancer: human cytomegalovirus immediate early enhancer
    615..818     +  promoter       CMV promoter: human cytomegalovirus (CMV) immediate early promoter
    814..847     +  LTR            5' LTR (truncated) (fragment): truncated 5' long terminal repeat (LTR) from HIV-1
    863..881     +  promoter       T7 promoter: promoter for bacteriophage T7 RNA polymerase
    904..1611    +  CDS            mCherry: mCherry is a basic (constitutively fluorescent) red fluorescent protein published in 2004, derived from Discosoma sp.. It is reported to be a very rapidly-maturing monomer with low acid sensitivity.
   1612..1638    +  misc_feature   MCS (fragment): multiple cloning site
   1702..1926    +  polyA_signal   bGH poly(A) signal: bovine growth hormone polyadenylation signal
   1930..1951    +  promoter       SV40 promoter (fragment): SV40 enhancer and early promoter
   1972..2400    +  rep_origin     f1 ori (sequence partly withheld): f1 bacteriophage origin of replication; arrow indicates direction of (+) strand synthesis
   2414..2743    +  promoter       SV40 promoter: SV40 enhancer and early promoter
   2792..3817    +  CDS            HygR: aminoglycoside phosphotransferase from E. coli; aph(4)-Ia; confers resistance to hygromycin
   3827..3952    +  CDS            ble (fragment): BLE_KLEPN - Experimental evidence at protein level: Swiss-Prot protein existence level 1. Binding protein with a strong affinity to the bleomycin family of antibiotics. Binds to CL990; an antimitotic-antibiotic compound. From Klebsiella pneumoniae.
   3947..4068    +  polyA_signal   SV40 poly(A) signal: SV40 polyadenylation signal
   4141..4157    -  protein_bind   lac operator: The lac repressor binds to the lac operator to inhibit transcription in E. coli. This inhibition can be relieved by adding lactose or isopropyl-β-D-thiogalactopyranoside (IPTG). lac repressor encoded by lacI
   4165..4195    -  promoter       lac promoter: promoter for the E. coli lac operon
   4210..4231    -  protein_bind   CAP binding site: CAP binding activates transcription in the presence of cAMP. E. coli catabolite activator protein
   4244..4336    -  CDS            lacI (fragment): lac repressor; lacI; The lac repressor binds to the lac operator to inhibit transcription in E. coli. This inhibition can be relieved by adding lactose or isopropyl-β-D-thiogalactopyranoside (IPTG).
   4519..5107    -  rep_origin     ori: high-copy-number ColE1/pMB1/pBR322/pUC origin of replication
   5278..6138    -  CDS            AmpR: β-lactamase; bla; confers resistance to ampicillin, carbenicillin, and related antibiotics
   6139..6243    -  promoter       AmpR promoter: bla
