[The description below was written by a language model from this plasmid's Addgene catalogue record and pLannotate feature annotations shown in this document.]
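Description:
pcdna3.1 hygro mCherry is an empty mammalian expression backbone built on pcDNA3.1 hygro. It is designed so that a gene of interest can be cloned downstream of mCherry and expressed as an N-terminally mCherry-tagged fusion protein. The sequenced plasmid is 6,274 nt and carries no insert. In bacteria it is maintained at high copy through a ColE1/pUC-type origin and selected with ampicillin via the β-lactamase gene and its native promoter. An f1 origin is also present, which in principle allows single-stranded DNA production.

The expression cassette consists of the human CMV immediate early enhancer and promoter, followed by a T7 promoter that can serve for in vitro transcription or as a sequencing primer site. Next comes the mCherry coding sequence, a monomeric, rapidly maturing red fluorescent protein derived from Discosoma. mCherry is followed directly by a short multiple cloning site fragment and then the bovine growth hormone polyadenylation signal, so an open reading frame inserted in frame at the cloning site would be fused to the C terminus of mCherry. A separate cassette places the hygromycin resistance gene under the SV40 enhancer/early promoter with an SV40 poly(A) signal, allowing hygromycin selection of stably transfected mammalian cells.

The automated annotation also reports several short fragments (HIV-1 LTR, ble, lacI, bom and lac promoter/operator elements). These appear to be backbone remnants or incidental matches rather than functional parts. Typical uses supported by the record are transient or stable expression of red fluorescent fusion proteins, for example to follow localization or expression in mammalian cells.
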