Addgene plasmid #128057: pcdna3.1 hygro mCherry
Purpose: (Empty Backbone) Mammalian expression vector with N terminal mCherry
Depositing lab: Oskar Laur. Depositing organization: Emory University.
Backbone
  Vector backbone: pcdna3.1 hygro
  Vector type: Mammalian Expression
  Tag / fusion protein: mCherry (N terminal on backbone)
Growth in bacteria
  Bacterial resistance: Ampicillin, 100 μg/mL
  Growth temperature: 37°C
  Growth strain: DH5alpha
  Copy number: High Copy
Gene/Insert
  Gene/Insert name: None
  Tag / fusion protein: mCherry (N terminal on backbone)
Terms and licenses: Academic/Nonprofit Terms; Industry Terms: Not Available to Industry
How to cite: pcdna3.1 hygro mCherry was a gift from Oskar Laur (Addgene plasmid # 128057 ; http://n2t.net/addgene:128057 ; RRID:Addgene_128057)
